Addgene plasmid #199261: pEJS-HZ79 All-in-one AAV-U1a-NmeABE8e-2xBPSV40-U6-Rosa26_V2
Purpose: Optimized single AAV vector for expressing N-terminal fusion Nme2Cas9-ABE8e and one U6 driven sgRNA targeting mouse Rosa26 gene. This optimized construct showed improved in vivo editing efficiency.
Depositing lab: Erik Sontheimer. Depositing organization: University of Massachusetts, Worcester. Publication: Adenine Base Editing In Vivo with a Single Adeno-Associated Virus Vector. Zhang H, Bamidele N, Liu P, Ojelabi O, Gao XD, Rodriguez T, Cheng H, Kelly K, Watts JK, Xie J, Gao G, Wolfe SA, Xue W, Sontheimer EJ. GEN Biotechnol. 2022 Jun 1;1(3):285-299. doi: 10.1089/genbio.2022.0015. Epub 2022 Jun 14. PubMed 35811581.
Backbone
  Vector backbone: AAV
  Backbone size w/o insert (bp): 3486
  Total vector size (bp): 7482
  Modifications to backbone: Contains U6-driven sgRNA cassette
  Vector type: Mammalian Expression, AAV, CRISPR
Growth in bacteria
  Bacterial resistance: Ampicillin, 100 μg/mL
  Growth temperature: 30°C
  Growth strain: NEB Stable
  Copy number: Unknown
Gene/Insert
  Gene/Insert name: NmeABE8e (alt names: Nme2Cas9-ABE8e; Nme2Cas9c-ABE8e)
  Species: N. meningitidis
  Insert size (bp): 3996
  Promoter: U1a promoter
  Tag / fusion protein: NLS (N terminal on insert); NLS (C terminal on insert)
  Cloning method: Gibson Cloning
  Sequencing primers: 5′ gccaccatgaaaagaaccgc; 3′ ctagagcgcttacacaaaaaacca
Terms and licenses: Academic/Nonprofit Terms; Industry Terms: Not Available to Industry
How to cite: pEJS-HZ79 All-in-one AAV-U1a-NmeABE8e-2xBPSV40-U6-Rosa26_V2 was a gift from Erik Sontheimer (Addgene plasmid # 199261 ; http://n2t.net/addgene:199261 ; RRID:Addgene_199261)
