[The description below was written by a language model from this plasmid's Addgene catalogue record and pLannotate feature annotations shown in this document.]
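Description:
pEJS-HZ79 All-in-one AAV-U1a-NmeABE8e-2xBPSV40-U6-Rosa26_V2 is an AAV transfer plasmid of about 7.5 kb that places a complete adenine base editor and its guide RNA between AAV2 inverted terminal repeats, so both can be packaged into a single AAV particle for delivery to mammalian cells or mouse tissue. The bacterial portion carries a high-copy ColE1/pUC-type origin, an f1 origin, and a β-lactamase gene for ampicillin selection. The annotation detects an intact ITR on the right side of the cassette but only short fragments on the left. This may reflect how poorly these repeats sequence and annotate rather than a real truncation. The catalogue's choice of a recombination-deficient host is consistent with the known instability of ITRs.

The payload is roughly 4 kb. According to the catalogue, the compact U1a promoter drives NmeABE8e, although this promoter is not annotated in the feature table. NmeABE8e is an N-terminal fusion of an E. coli TadA-derived deaminase (the evolved ABE8e variant, per the name) to Nme2Cas9 from Neisseria meningitidis. The fusion has nuclear localization signals at both ends, and the name indicates two bipartite SV40 NLSs. A short synthetic poly(A) signal terminates the transcript. Downstream, a human U6 Pol III promoter expresses a single guide RNA. Its spacer matches mouse Rosa26 intron 1 sequence and is joined to an Nme tracrRNA-derived scaffold.

The small Cas9 ortholog, minimal promoter and short polyadenylation signal keep the ITR-flanked genome within AAV packaging capacity. The depositors describe this V2 design as an optimized configuration with improved in vivo editing efficiency. It is used for A•T-to-G•C editing at the Rosa26 locus.
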