Features (pLannotate 1.2.2; 15 found; start..end, strand, type, name):
     12..39      +  repeat_region  AAV2 ITR (fragment): inverted terminal repeat of adeno-associated virus serotype 2 inverted
     68..95      +  repeat_region  AAV2 ITR (fragment): inverted terminal repeat of adeno-associated virus serotype 2 inverted
    500..991     +  CDS            tadA: TADA_ECOLI - Also known as yfhC. Experimental evidence at protein level: Swiss-Prot protein existence level 1. Catalyzes the deamination of adenosine to inosine at the wobble position 34 of tRNA(Arg2). Essential for cell viability. From Escherichia coli (strain K12).
   1094..4339    +  CDS            cas9: CAS9_NEIMA - Experimental evidence at protein level: Swiss-Prot protein existence level 1. CRISPR (clustered regularly interspaced short palindromic repeat) is an adaptive immune system that provides protection against mobile genetic elements (viruses, transposable elements and conjugative plasmids). CRISPR clusters contain spacers, sequences complementary to antecedent mobile elements, and target invading nucleic acids. CRISPR clusters are transcribed and processed into CRISPR RNA (crRNA). In type II CRISPR systems correct processing of pre-crRNA requires a trans- encoded small RNA (tracrRNA)
   4400..4447    +  polyA_signal   poly(A) signal: synthetic polyadenylation signal
   4460..4700    +  promoter       U6 promoter: RNA polymerase III promoter for human U6 snRNA
   4710..4732    +  misc_feature   HA-L (fragment): left homology arm from intron 1 of the mouse Rosa26 gene (Soriano, 1999)
   4749..4829    +  misc_RNA       Nm tracrRNA (fragment): trans-activating CRISPR RNA for the Neisseria meningitidis CRISPR/Cas9 system (Hou et al., 2013)
   4847..4987    +  repeat_region  AAV2 ITR: inverted terminal repeat of adeno-associated virus serotype 2 inverted
   4992..5043    -  misc_feature   bom (fragment): basis of mobility region from pBR322
   5062..5517    +  rep_origin     f1 ori (sequence partly withheld): f1 bacteriophage origin of replication; arrow indicates direction of (+) strand synthesis
   5518..5567    -  misc_feature   bom (fragment): basis of mobility region from pBR322
   5686..5790    +  promoter       AmpR promoter: bla
   5791..6651    +  CDS            AmpR: β-lactamase; bla; confers resistance to ampicillin, carbenicillin, and related antibiotics
   6822..7410    +  rep_origin     ori: high-copy-number ColE1/pMB1/pBR322/pUC origin of replication
>Addgene plasmid #199261 | pEJS-HZ79 All-in-one AAV-U1a-NmeABE8e-2xBPSV40-U6-Rosa26_V2 | addgene full sequence | sequence record 389819 | Addgene NGS Result
CCTGCAGGCAGCTGCGCGCTCGCTCGCTCACTGAGGCCGCCCGGGCGTCGGGCGACCTTTGGTCGCCCGG
CCTCAGTGAGCGAGCGAGCGCGCAGAGAGGGAGTGGCCAACTCCATCACTAGGGGTTCCTGCGGCCTCTA
GAGTTTATGGAGGCGGTACTATGTAGATGAGAATTCAGGAGCAAACTGGGAAAAGCAACTGCTTCCAAAT
ATTTGTGATTTTTACAGTGTAGTTTTGGAAAAACTCTTAGCCTACCAATTCTTCTAAGTGTTTTAAAATG
TGGGAGCCAGTACACATGAAGTTATAGAGTGTTTTAATGAGGCTTAAATATTTACCGTAACTATGAAATG
CTACGCATATCATGCTGTTCAGGCTCCGTGGCCACGCAACTCATACTACCGGTGCCACCATGAAAAGAAC
CGCCGACGGCAGCGAATTCGAGCCCAAGAAGAAGAGGAAAGTCGGCGGTAGCGGCGGAGGCAGCGGTGGC
GGCAGCGGCTCTGAGGTGGAGTTTTCCCACGAGTACTGGATGAGACATGCCCTGACCCTGGCCAAGAGGG
CACGCGATGAGAGGGAGGTGCCTGTGGGAGCCGTGCTGGTGCTGAACAATAGAGTGATCGGCGAGGGCTG
GAACAGAGCCATCGGCCTGCACGACCCAACAGCCCATGCCGAAATTATGGCCCTGAGACAGGGCGGCCTG
GTCATGCAGAACTACAGACTGATTGACGCCACCCTGTACGTGACATTCGAGCCTTGCGTGATGTGCGCCG
GCGCCATGATCCACTCTAGGATCGGCCGCGTGGTGTTTGGCGTGAGGAACAGCAAACGGGGCGCCGCAGG
CTCCCTGATGAACGTGCTGAACTACCCCGGCATGAATCACCGCGTCGAAATTACCGAGGGAATCCTGGCA
GATGAATGTGCCGCCCTGCTGTGCGACTTCTACCGGATGCCTAGACAGGTGTTCAATGCTCAGAAGAAGG
CCCAGAGCTCCATCAACTCCGGAGGATCTAGCGGAGGCTCCTCTGGCTCTGAGACACCTGGCACAAGCGA
GAGCGCAACACCTGAAAGCAGCGGGGGCAGCAGCGGGGGGTCAATGGCCGCCTTCAAGCCTAACCCAATC
AATTACATCCTGGGACTGGCCATCGGAATCGCATCCGTGGGATGGGCTATGGTGGAGATCGACGAGGAGG
AGAATCCTATCCGGCTGATCGATCTGGGCGTGAGAGTGTTTGAGAGGGCCGAGGTGCCAAAGACCGGCGA
TTCTCTGGCTATGGCCCGGAGACTGGCACGGAGCGTGAGGCGCCTGACACGGAGAAGGGCACACAGGCTG
CTGAGGGCACGCCGGCTGCTGAAGAGAGAGGGCGTGCTGCAGGCAGCAGACTTCGATGAGAATGGCCTGA
TCAAGAGCCTGCCAAACACCCCCTGGCAGCTGAGAGCAGCCGCCCTGGACAGGAAGCTGACACCACTGGA
GTGGTCTGCCGTGCTGCTGCACCTGATCAAGCACCGCGGCTACCTGAGCCAGCGGAAGAACGAGGGAGAG
ACAGCAGACAAGGAGCTGGGCGCCCTGCTGAAGGGAGTGGCCAACAATGCCCACGCCCTGCAGACCGGCG
ATTTCAGGACACCTGCCGAGCTGGCCCTGAATAAGTTTGAGAAGGAGTCCGGCCACATCAGAAACCAGAG
GGGCGACTATAGCCACACCTTCTCCCGCAAGGATCTGCAGGCCGAGCTGATCCTGCTGTTCGAGAAGCAG
AAGGAGTTTGGCAATCCACACGTGAGCGGAGGCCTGAAGGAGGGAATCGAGACCCTGCTGATGACACAGA
GGCCTGCCCTGTCCGGCGACGCAGTGCAGAAGATGCTGGGACACTGCACCTTCGAGCCTGCAGAGCCAAA
GGCCGCCAAGAACACCTACACAGCCGAGCGGTTTATCTGGCTGACAAAGCTGAACAATCTGAGAATCCTG
GAGCAGGGATCCGAGAGGCCACTGACCGACACAGAGAGGGCCACCCTGATGGATGAGCCTTACCGGAAGT
CTAAGCTGACATATGCCCAGGCCAGAAAGCTGCTGGGCCTGGAGGACACCGCCTTCTTTAAGGGCCTGAG
ATACGGCAAGGATAATGCCGAGGCCTCCACACTGATGGAGATGAAGGCCTATCACGCCATCTCTCGCGCC
CTGGAGAAGGAGGGCCTGAAGGACAAGAAGTCCCCCCTGAACCTGAGCTCCGAGCTGCAGGATGAGATCG
GCACCGCCTTCTCTCTGTTTAAGACCGACGAGGATATCACAGGCCGCCTGAAGGACAGGGTGCAGCCTGA
GATCCTGGAGGCCCTGCTGAAGCACATCTCTTTCGATAAGTTTGTGCAGATCAGCCTGAAGGCCCTGAGA
AGGATCGTGCCACTGATGGAGCAGGGCAAGCGGTACGACGAGGCCTGCGCCGAGATCTACGGCGATCACT
ATGGCAAGAAGAACACAGAGGAGAAGATCTATCTGCCCCCTATCCCTGCCGACGAGATCAGAAATCCTGT
GGTGCTGAGGGCCCTGTCCCAGGCAAGAAAAGTGATCAACGGAGTGGTGCGCCGGTACGGATCTCCAGCC
CGGATCCACATCGAGACCGCCAGAGAAGTGGGCAAGAGCTTCAAGGACCGGAAGGAGATCGAGAAGAGAC
AGGAGGAGAATCGCAAGGATCGGGAGAAGGCCGCCGCCAAGTTTAGGGAGTACTTCCCTAACTTTGTGGG
CGAGCCAAAGTCTAAGGACATCCTGAAGCTGCGCCTGTACGAGCAGCAGCACGGCAAGTGTCTGTATAGC
GGCAAGGAGATCAATCTGGTGCGGCTGAACGAGAAGGGCTATGTGGAGATCGATCACGCCCTGCCTTTCT
CCAGAACCTGGGACGATTCTTTTAACAATAAGGTGCTGGTGCTGGGCAGCGAGAACCAGAATAAGGGCAA
TCAGACACCATACGAGTATTTCAATGGCAAGGACAACTCCAGGGAGTGGCAGGAGTTCAAGGCCCGCGTG
GAGACCTCTAGATTTCCCAGGAGCAAGAAGCAGCGGATCCTGCTGCAGAAGTTCGACGAGGATGGCTTTA
AGGAGTGCAACCTGAATGACACCAGATACGTGAACCGGTTCCTGTGCCAGTTTGTGGCCGATCACATCCT
GCTGACCGGCAAGGGCAAGAGAAGGGTGTTCGCCTCTAATGGCCAGATCACAAACCTGCTGAGGGGATTT
TGGGGACTGAGGAAGGTGCGGGCAGAGAATGACAGACACCACGCACTGGATGCAGTGGTGGTGGCATGCA
GCACCGTGGCAATGCAGCAGAAGATCACAAGATTCGTGAGGTATAAGGAGATGAACGCCTTTGACGGCAA
GACCATCGATAAGGAGACAGGCAAGGTGCTGCACCAGAAGACCCACTTCCCCCAGCCTTGGGAGTTCTTT
GCCCAGGAAGTGATGATCCGGGTGTTCGGCAAGCCAGACGGCAAGCCTGAGTTTGAGGAGGCCGATACCC
CAGAGAAGCTGAGGACACTGCTGGCAGAGAAGCTGTCTAGCAGGCCAGAGGCAGTGCACGAGTACGTGAC
CCCACTGTTCGTGTCCAGGGCACCCAATCGGAAGATGTCTGGCGCCCACAAGGACACACTGAGAAGCGCC
AAGAGGTTTGTGAAGCACAACGAGAAGATCTCCGTGAAGAGAGTGTGGCTGACCGAGATCAAGCTGGCCG
ATCTGGAGAACATGGTGAATTACAAGAACGGCAGGGAGATCGAGCTGTATGAGGCCCTGAAGGCAAGGCT
GGAGGCCTACGGAGGAAATGCCAAGCAGGCCTTCGACCCAAAGGATAACCCCTTTTATAAGAAGGGAGGA
CAGCTGGTGAAGGCCGTGCGGGTGGAGAAGACCCAGGAGAGCGGCGTGCTGCTGAATAAGAAGAACGCCT
ACACAATCGCCGACAATGGCGATATGGTGAGAGTGGACGTGTTCTGTAAGGTGGATAAGAAGGGCAAGAA
TCAGTACTTTATCGTGCCTATCTATGCCTGGCAGGTGGCCGAGAACATCCTGCCAGACATCGATTGCAAG
GGCTACAGAATCGACGATAGCTATACATTCTGTTTTTCCCTGCACAAGTATGACCTGATCGCCTTCCAGA
AGGATGAGAAGTCCAAGGTGGAGTTTGCCTACTATATCAATTGCGACTCCTCTAACGGCAGGTTCTACCT
GGCCTGGCACGATAAGGGCAGCAAGGAGCAGCAGTTTCGCATCTCCACCCAGAATCTGGTGCTGATCCAG
AAGTATCAGGTGAACGAGCTGGGCAAGGAGATCAGGCCATGTCGGCTGAAGAAGCGCCCACCCGTGCGGG
AGGATAAAAGAACCGCCGACGGCAGCGAATTCGAGCCCAAGAAGAAGAGGAAAGTCTAAAATAAAAGATC
TTTATTTTCATTAGATCTGTGTGTTGGTTTTTTGTGTAAGCGCTCTAGAGAGGGCCTATTTCCCATGATT
CCTTCATATTTGCATATACGATACAAGGCTGTTAGAGAGATAATTAGAATTAATTTGACTGTAAACACAA
AGATATTAGTACAAAATACGTGACGTAGAAAGTAATAATTTCTTGGGTAGTTTGCAGTTTTAAAATTATG
TTTTAAAATGGACTATCATATGCTTACCGTAACTTGAAAGTATTTCGATTTCTTGGCTTTATATATCTTG
TGGAAAGGACGAAACACCGGAGGACCGCCCTGGGCCTGGGAGGTTGTAGCTCCCGAAACGTTGCTACAAT
AAGGCCGTCTGAAAAGATGTGCCGCAACGCTCTGCCCCTTAAAGCTTCTGCTTTAAGGGGCATCGTTTAT
TTTTTTGTTTAAACGCAGGAACCCCTAGTGATGGAGTTGGCCACTCCCTCTCTGCGCGCTCGCTCGCTCA
CTGAGGCCGGGCGACCAAAGGTCGCCCGACGCCCGGGCTTTGCCCGGGCGGCCTCAGTGAGCGAGCGAGC
GCGCAGCTGCCTGCAGGGGCGCCTGATGCGGTATTTTCTCCTTACGCATCTGTGCGGTATTTCACACCGC
ATA
[95 nt withheld, positions 5044-5138]
T
[46 nt withheld, positions 5140-5185]
C
[141 nt withheld, positions 5187-5327]
CCTTTGACGTTGGAGTCCACGTTCTTT
[37 nt withheld, positions 5355-5391]
ACTCTATCTCGGGCTATTCTTTTGATTTATAAGGGATTTTGCCGATTTCGGTCTATTGGTTAAAAAATGA
GCTGATTTAACAAAAATTTAACGCGAATTTTAACAAAATATTAACGTTTACAATTTTATGGTGCACTCTC
AGTACAATCTGCTCTGATGCCGCATAGTTAAGCCAGCCCCGACACCCGCCAACACCCGCTGACGCGCCCT
GACGGGCTTGTCTGCTCCCGGCATCCGCTTACAGACAAGCTGTGCTCGAGTTAGACGTCAGGTGGCACTT
TTCGGGGAAATGTGCGCGGAACCCCTATTTGTTTATTTTTCTAAATACATTCAAATATGTATCCGCTCAT
GAGACAATAACCCTGATAAATGCTTCAATAATATTGAAAAAGGAAGAGTATGAGTATTCAACATTTCCGT
GTCGCCCTTATTCCCTTTTTTGCGGCATTTTGCCTTCCTGTTTTTGCTCACCCAGAAACGCTGGTGAAAG
TAAAAGATGCTGAAGATCAGTTGGGTGCACGAGTGGGTTACATCGAACTGGATCTCAACAGCGGTAAGAT
CCTTGAGAGTTTTCGCCCCGAAGAACGTTTTCCAATGATGAGCACTTTTAAAGTTCTGCTATGTGGCGCG
GTATTATCCCGTATTGACGCCGGGCAAGAGCAACTCGGTCGCCGCATACACTATTCTCAGAATGACTTGG
TTGAGTACTCACCAGTCACAGAAAAGCATCTTACGGATGGCATGACAGTAAGAGAATTATGCAGTGCTGC
CATAACCATGAGTGATAACACTGCGGCCAACTTACTTCTGACAACGATCGGAGGACCGAAGGAGCTAACC
GCTTTTTTGCACAACATGGGGGATCATGTAACTCGCCTTGATCGTTGGGAACCGGAGCTGAATGAAGCCA
TACCAAACGACGAGCGTGACACCACGATGCCTGTAGCAATGGCAACAACGTTGCGCAAACTATTAACTGG
CGAACTACTTACTCTAGCTTCCCGGCAACAATTAATAGACTGGATGGAGGCGGATAAAGTTGCAGGACCA
CTTCTGCGCTCGGCCCTTCCGGCTGGCTGGTTTATTGCTGATAAATCTGGAGCCGGTGAGCGTGGAAGCC
GCGGTATCATTGCAGCACTGGGGCCAGATGGTAAGCCCTCCCGTATCGTAGTTATCTACACGACGGGGAG
TCAGGCAACTATGGATGAACGAAATAGACAGATCGCTGAGATAGGTGCCTCACTGATTAAGCATTGGTAA
CTGTCAGACCAAGTTTACTCATATATACTTTAGATTGATTTAAAACTTCATTTTTAATTTAAAAGGATCT
AGGTGAAGATCCTTTTTGATAATCTCATGACCAAAATCCCTTAACGTGAGTTTTCGTTCCACTGAGCGTC
AGACCCCGTAGAAAAGATCAAAGGATCTTCTTGAGATCCTTTTTTTCTGCGCGTAATCTGCTGCTTGCAA
ACAAAAAAACCACCGCTACCAGCGGTGGTTTGTTTGCCGGATCAAGAGCTACCAACTCTTTTTCCGAAGG
TAACTGGCTTCAGCAGAGCGCAGATACCAAATACTGTTCTTCTAGTGTAGCCGTAGTTAGGCCACCACTT
CAAGAACTCTGTAGCACCGCCTACATACCTCGCTCTGCTAATCCTGTTACCAGTGGCTGCTGCCAGTGGC
GATAAGTCGTGTCTTACCGGGTTGGACTCAAGACGATAGTTACCGGATAAGGCGCAGCGGTCGGGCTGAA
CGGGGGGTTCGTGCACACAGCCCAGCTTGGAGCGAACGACCTACACCGAACTGAGATACCTACAGCGTGA
GCTATGAGAAAGCGCCACGCTTCCCGAAGGGAGAAAGGCGGACAGGTATCCGGTAAGCGGCAGGGTCGGA
ACAGGAGAGCGCACGAGGGAGCTTCCAGGGGGAAACGCCTGGTATCTTTATAGTCCTGTCGGGTTTCGCC
ACCTCTGACTTGAGCGTCGATTTTTGTGATGCTCGTCAGGGGGGCGGAGCCTATGGAAAAACGCCAGCAA
CGCGGCCTTTTTACGGTTCCTGGCCTTTTGCTGGCCTTTTGCTCACATGT
